>Addgene plasmid #152175 | pGBW-m4133738 | depositor full sequence | sequence record 295187 | Full Sequence
CACCATGTACTCATTCGTTTCGGAAGAGACAGGTACGTTAATAGTTAATAGCGTACTTCTTTTTCTTGCT
TTCGTGGTATTCTTGCTAGTTACACTAGCCATCCTTACTGCGCTTCGATTGTGTGCGTACTGCTGCAATA
TTGTTAACGTGAGTCTTGTAAAACCTTCTTTTTACGTTTACTCTCGTGTTAAAAATCTGAATTCTTCTAG
AGTTCCTGATCTTCTGGTCGAAAACCTTTACTTTCAGTCGAAGAGGCGATGGAAAAAGAATTTTATCGCG
GTGAGTGCAGCCAACAGATTCAAAAAGATATCCTCGTCTGGTGCCCTCTAAGCTAGCTTGACTGACTGAG
ATACAGCGTACCTTCAGCTCACAGACATGATAAGATACATTGATGAGTTTGGACAAACCACAACTAGAAT
GCAGTGAAAAAAATGCTTTATTTGTGAAATTTGTGATGCTATTGCTTTATTTGTAACCATTATAAGCTGC
AATAAACAAGTTAACAACAACAATTGCATTCATTTTATGTTTCAGGTTCAGGGGGAGGTGTGGGAGGTTT
TTTAAAGCAAGTAAAACCTCTACAAATGTGGTATTGGCCCATCTCTATCGGTATCGTAGCATAACCCCTT
GGGGCCTCTAAACGGGTCTTGAGGGGTTTTTTGTGCCCCTCGGGCCGGATTGCTATCTACCGGCATTGGC
GCAGAAAAAAATGCCTGATGCGACGCTGCGCGTCTTATACTCCCACATATGCCAGATTCAGCAACGGATA
CGGCTTCCCCAACTTGCCCACTTCCATACGTGTCCTCCTTACCAGAAATTTATCCTTAAGGTCGTCAGCT
ATCCTGCAGGCGATCTCTCGATTTCGATCAAGACATTCCTTTAATGGTCTTTTCTGGACACCACTAGGGG
TCAGAAGTAGTTCATCAAACTTTCTTCCCTCCCTAATCTCATTGGTTACCTTGGGCTATCGAAACTTAAT
TAACCAGTCAAGTCAGCTACTTGGCGAGATCGACTTGTCTGGGTTTCGACTACGCTCAGAATTGCGTCAG
TCAAGTTCGATCTGGTCCTTGCTATTGCACCCGTTCTCCGATTACGAGTTTCATTTAAATCATGTGAGCA
AAAGGCCAGCAAAAGGCCAGGAACCGTAAAAAGGCCGCGTTGCTGGCGTTTTTCCATAGGCTCCGCCCCC
CTGACGAGCATCACAAAAATCGACGCTCAAGTCAGAGGTGGCGAAACCCGACAGGACTATAAAGATACCA
GGCGTTTCCCCCTGGAAGCTCCCTCGTGCGCTCTCCTGTTCCGACCCTGCCGCTTACCGGATACCTGTCC
GCCTTTCTCCCTTCGGGAAGCGTGGCGCTTTCTCATAGCTCACGCTGTAGGTATCTCAGTTCGGTGTAGG
TCGTTCGCTCCAAGCTGGGCTGTGTGCACGAACCCCCCGTTCAGCCCGACCGCTGCGCCTTATCCGGTAA
CTATCGTCTTGAGTCCAACCCGGTAAGACACGACTTATCGCCACTGGCAGCAGCCACTGGTAACAGGATT
AGCAGAGCGAGGTATGTAGGCGGTGCTACAGAGTTCTTGAAGTGGTGGCCTAACTACGGCTACACTAGAA
GAACAGTATTTGGTATCTGCGCTCTGCTGAAGCCAGTTACCTTCGGAAAAAGAGTTGGTAGCTCTTGATC
CGGCAAACAAACCACCGCTGGTAGCGGTGGTTTTTTTGTTTGCAAGCAGCAGATTACGCGCAGAAAAAAA
GGATCTCAAGAAGATCCTTTGATCTTTTCTACGGGGTCTGACGCTCAGTGGAACGAAAACTCACGTTAAG
GGATTTTGGTCATGAGATTATCAAAAAGGATCTTCACCTAGATCCTTTTAAATTAAAAATGAAGTTTTAA
ATCAATCTAAAGTATATATGAGTAAACTTGGTCTGACAGTTACCAATGCTTAATCAGTGAGGCACCTATC
TCAGCGATCTGTCTATTTCGTTCATCCATAGTTGCATTTAAATTTCCGAACTCTCCAAGGCCCTCGTCGG
AAAATCTTCAAACCTTTCGTCCGATCCATCTTGCAGGCTACCTCTCGAACGAACTATCGCAAGTCTCTTG
GCCGGCCTTGCGCCTTGGCTATTGCTTGGCAGCGCCTATCGCCAGGTATTACTCCAATCCCGAATATCCG
AGATCGGGATCACCCGAGAGAAGTTCAACCTACATCCTCAATCCCGATCTATCCGAGATCCGAGGAATAT
CGAAATCGGGGCGCGCCTGGCCTCCGCGCCGGGTTTTGGCGCCTCCCGCGGGCGCCCCCCTCGTCACGGC
GAGCGCTGCCACGTCAGACGAAGGGCGCAGGAGCGTCCTGATCCTTCCGCCCGGACGCTCAGGACAGCGG
CCCGCTGCTCATAAGACTCGGCCTTAGAACCCCAGTATCAGCAGAAGGACATTTTAGGACGGGACTTGGG
TGACTCTAGGGCACTGGTTTTCTTTCCAGAGAGCGGAACAGGCGAGGAAAAGTAGTCCCTTCTCGGCGAT
TCTGCGGAGGGATCTCCGTGGGGCGGTGAACGCCGATGATTATATAAGGACGCGCCGGGTGTGGCACAGC
TAGTTCCGTCGCAGCCGGGATTTGGGTCGCGGTTCTTGTTTGTGGATCGCTGTGATCGTCACTTGGTGAG
TAGCGGGCTGCTGGGCTGGCCGGGGCTTTCGTGGCCGCCGGGCCGCTCGGTGGGACGGAAGCGTGTGGAG
AGACCGCCAAGGGCTGTAGTCTGGGTCCGCGAGCAAGGTTGCCCTGAACTGGGGGTTGGGGGGAGCGCAG
CAAAATGGCGGCTGTTCCCGAGTCTTGAATGGAAGACGCTTGTGAGGCGGGCTGTGAGGTCGTTGAAACA
AGGTGGGGGGCATGGTGGGCGGCAAGAACCCAAGGTCTTGAGCCCTTCGCTAATGCGGGAAAGCTCTTAT
TCGGGTGAGATGGGCTGGGCACCATCTGGGGACCCTGACGTGAAGTTTGTCACTGACTGGAGAACTCGGT
TTGTCGTCTGTTGCGGGGGCGGCAGTTATGGCGGTGCCGTTGGGCAGTGCACCCGTACCTTTGGGAGCGC
GCGCCCTCGTCGTGTCGTGACGTCACCCGTTCTGTTGGCTTATAATGCAGGGTGGGGCCACCTGCCGGTA
GGTGTGCGGTAGGCTTTTCTCCGTCGCAGGACGCAGGGTTCGGGCCTAGGGTAGGCTCTCCTGAATCGAC
AGGCGCCGGACCTCTGGTGAGGGGAGGGATAAGTGAGGCGTCAGTTTCTTTGGTCGGTTTTATGTACCTA
TCTTCTTAAGTAGCTGAAGCTCCGGTTTTGAACTATGCGCTCGGGGTTGGCGAGTGTGTTTTGTGAAGTT
TTTTAGGCACCTTTTGAAATGTAATCATTTGGGTCAATATGTAATTTTCAGTGTTAGACTTGTAAATTGT
CCGCTAAATTCTGGCCGTTTTTGGCTTTTTTGTTAGACAACATGACCGAGTACAAGCCCACGGTGCGCCT
CGCCACCCGCGACGACGTCCCCAGGGCCGTACGCACCCTCGCCGCCGCGTTCGCCGACTACCCCGCCACG
CGCCACACCGTCGATCCGGACCGCCACATCGAGCGGGTCACCGAGCTGCAAGAACTCTTCCTCACGCGCG
TCGGGCTCGACATCGGCAAGGTGTGGGTCGCGGACGACGGCGCCGCGGTGGCGGTCTGGACCACGCCGGA
GAGCGTCGAAGCGGGGGCGGTGTTCGCCGAGATCGGCCCGCGCATGGCCGAGTTGAGCGGTTCCCGGCTG
GCCGCGCAGCAACAGATGGAGGGCCTCCTGGCGCCGCACCGGCCCAAGGAGCCCGCGTGGTTCCTGGCCA
CCGTCGGCGTCTCGCCCGACCACCAGGGCAAGGGTCTGGGCAGCGCCGTCGTGCTCCCCGGAGTGGAGGC
CGCCGAGCGCGCCGGGGTGCCCGCCTTCCTGGAGACCTCCGCGCCCCGCAACCTCCCCTTCTACGAGCGG
CTCGGCTTCACCGTCACCGCCGACGTCGAGGTGCCCGAAGGACCGCGCACCTGGTGCATGACCCGCAAGC
CCGGTGCCTAGGCTAGTATGTAAGCCTAGTCTTAGATAATAAAATCGCTATCCATCGAAGATGGATGTGT
GTTGGTTTTTTGTGTGTGTAACGCTAGGCGCGCCTGGTGTACCGAGAACGATCCTCTCAGTGCGAGTCTC
GACGATCCATATCGTTGCTTGGCAGTCAGCCAGTCGGAATCCAGCTTGGGACCCAGGAAGTCCAATCGTC
AGATATTGTACTCAAGCCTGGTCACGGCAGCGTACCGATCTGTTTAAACCTAGATATTGATAGTCTGATC
GGTCAACGTATAATCGAGTCCTAGCTTTTGCAAACATCTATCAAGAGACAGGATCAGCAGGAGGCTTTCG
CATGAGTATTCAACATTTCCGTGTCGCCCTTATTCCCTTTTTTGCGGCATTTTGCCTTCCTGTTTTTGCT
CACCCAGAAACGCTGGTGAAAGTAAAAGATGCTGAAGATCAGTTGGGTGCGCGAGTGGGTTACATCGAAC
TGGATCTCAACAGCGGTAAGATCCTTGAGAGTTTTCGCCCCGAAGAACGCTTTCCAATGATGAGCACTTT
TAAAGTTCTGCTATGTGGCGCGGTATTATCCCGTATTGACGCCGGGCAAGAGCAACTCGGTCGCCGCATA
CACTATTCTCAGAATGACTTGGTTGAGTATTCACCAGTCACAGAAAAGCATCTTACGGATGGCATGACAG
TAAGAGAATTATGCAGTGCTGCCATAACCATGAGTGATAACACTGCGGCCAACTTACTTCTGACAACGAT
TGGAGGACCGAAGGAGCTAACCGCTTTTTTGCACAACATGGGGGATCATGTAACTCGCCTTGATCGTTGG
GAACCGGAGCTGAATGAAGCCATACCAAACGACGAGCGTGACACCACGATGCCTGTAGCAATGGCAACAA
CCTTGCGTAAACTATTAACTGGCGAACTACTTACTCTAGCTTCCCGGCAACAGTTGATAGACTGGATGGA
GGCGGATAAAGTTGCAGGACCACTTCTGCGCTCGGCCCTTCCGGCTGGCTGGTTTATTGCTGATAAATCT
GGAGCCGGTGAGCGTGGGTCTCGCGGTATCATTGCAGCACTGGGGCCAGATGGTAAGCCCTCCCGTATCG
TAGTTATCTACACGACGGGGAGTCAGGCAACTATGGATGAACGAAATAGACAGATCGCTGAGATAGGTGC
CTCACTGATTAAGCATTGGTAACCGATTCTAGGTGCATTGGCGCAGAAAAAAATGCCTGATGCGACGCTG
CGCGTCTTATACTCCCACATATGCCAGATTCAGCAACGGATACGGCTTCCCCAACTTGCCCACTTCCATA
CGTGTCCTCCTTACCAGAAATTTATCCTTAAGATCGTTTAAACTCGACTCTGGCTCTATCGAATCTCCGT
CGTTTCGAGCTTACGCGAACAGCCGTGGCGCTCATTTGCTCGTCGGGCATCGAATCTCGTCAGCTATCGT
CAGCTTACCTTTTTGGCAGCGATCGCGGCTCCCGACATCTTGGACCATTAGCTCCACAGGTATCTTCTTC
CCTCTAGTGGTCATAACAGCAGCTTCAGCTACCTCTCAATTCAAAAAACCCCTCAAGACCCGTTTAGAGG
CCCCAAGGGGTTATGCTATCAATCGTTGCGTTACACACACAAAAAACCAACACACATCCATCTTCGATGG
ATAGCGATTTTATTATCTAACTGCTGATCGAGTGTAGCCAGATCTAGTAATCAATTACGGGGTCATTAGT
TCATAGCCCATATATGGAGTTCCGCGTTACATAACTTACGGTAAATGGCCCGCCTGGCTGACCGCCCAAC
GACCCCCGCCCATTGACGTCAATAATGACGTATGTTCCCATAGTAACGCCAATAGGGACTTTCCATTGAC
GTCAATGGGTGGAGTATTTACGGTAAACTGCCCACTTGGCAGTACATCAAGTGTATCATATGCCAAGTAC
GCCCCCTATTGACGTCAATGACGGTAAATGGCCCGCCTGGCATTATGCCCAGTACATGACCTTATGGGAC
TTTCCTACTTGGCAGTACATCTACGTATTAGTCATCGCTATTACCATGCTGATGCGGTTTTGGCAGTACA
TCAATGGGCGTGGATAGCGGTTTGACTCACGGGGATTTCCAAGTCTCCACCCCATTGACGTCAATGGGAG
TTTGTTTTGGCACCAAAATCAACGGGACTTTCCAAAATGTCGTAACAACTCCGCCCCATTGACGCAAATG
GGCGGTAGGCGTGTACGGTGGGAGGTCTATATAAGCAGAGCTGGTTTAGTGAACCGTCAGATCAGATCTT
TGTCGATCCTACCATCCACTCGACACACCCGCCAGCGGCCGC
Features (pLannotate 1.2.2; 20 found; start..end, strand, type, name):
      5..229     +  CDS            E: VEMP_SARS2 - Experimental evidence at protein level: Swiss-Prot protein existence level 1. Plays a central role in virus morphogenesis and assembly. Acts as a viroporin and self-assembles in host membranes forming pentameric protein-lipid pores that allow ion transport. Also plays a role in the induction of apoptosis (By similarity). Regulates the localization of S protein at cis-Golgi, the place of virus budding (PubMed:33229438). May act by slowing down the cell secretory pathway (PubMed:33229438). May interfere with tight-junction stability by interacting with host MPP5. This would result i
    257..273     +  CDS            CBP (fragment): calmodulin-binding peptide derived from skeletal muscle myosin light chain kinase; binds calmodulin with nanomolar affinity in the presence of calcium
    381..502     -  polyA_signal   SV40 poly(A) signal: SV40 polyadenylation signal
    525..594     -  CDS            large T antigen (fragment): large T antigen from SV40 (simian virus 40)
    617..663     +  terminator     T7 terminator: transcription terminator for bacteriophage T7 RNA polymerase
    693..829     +  terminator     rrnG terminator: transcription terminator from the E. coli ribosomal RNA rrnG operon (Albrechtsen et al., 1991)
    874..945     +  misc_feature   3' β-globin insulator: insulator downstream of the human β-globin locus (Farrell et al., 2002)
   1171..1759    -  rep_origin     ori: high-copy-number ColE1/pMB1/pBR322/pUC origin of replication
   1931..1995    -  CDS            bla(M) (fragment): β-lactamase lacking the signal sequence; bla(M); allows cytosolic expression of β-lactamase
   2259..3468    +  promoter       UbC promoter: human ubiquitin C promoter
   3472..4069    +  CDS            PuroR (fragment): puromycin N-acetyltransferase; pac from Streptomyces; confers resistance to puromycin
   4098..4146    +  polyA_signal   poly(A) signal: synthetic polyadenylation signal
   4412..5272    +  CDS            AmpR: β-lactamase; bla; confers resistance to ampicillin, carbenicillin, and related antibiotics
   5285..5421    +  terminator     rrnG terminator: transcription terminator from the E. coli ribosomal RNA rrnG operon (Albrechtsen et al., 1991)
   5566..5637    +  misc_feature   5' β-globin insulator: insulator upstream of the human β-globin locus (Farrell et al., 2002)
   5642..5688    -  terminator     T7 terminator: transcription terminator for bacteriophage T7 RNA polymerase
   5706..5754    -  polyA_signal   poly(A) signal: synthetic polyadenylation signal
   5835..6138    +  enhancer       CMV enhancer: human cytomegalovirus immediate early enhancer
   6211..6228    -  promoter       CMV promoter (fragment): human cytomegalovirus (CMV) immediate early promoter
   6291..6342    +  promoter       CMVd2 promoter: truncated human cytomegalovirus (CMV) immediate early promoter that yields moderately reduced expression relative to the full-length promoter
