[The description below was written by a language model from this plasmid's Addgene catalogue record and pLannotate feature annotations shown in this document.]
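Description:
pGBW-m4133738 is a mammalian expression plasmid built on the pTwist_CMV_Puro_6 backbone that carries the wild-type envelope (E) gene of SARS-CoV-2. It is propagated in E. coli as a high-copy plasmid through a ColE1/pUC-type origin and selected with ampicillin via a full-length β-lactamase gene. The annotated sequence is 6,412 nt, roughly consistent with the recorded backbone and a short insert of a little over 200 bp.

The E open reading frame sits downstream of the CMV immediate-early enhancer and promoter. The automated annotation resolves the promoter only as fragments and a truncated CMV variant, whereas the catalogue simply lists CMV. According to the record, the backbone supplies a C-terminal tag consisting of a TEV protease-cleavable linker followed by a calmodulin-binding peptide (CBP). The feature table detects a CBP fragment just after the E coding sequence, but it does not separately annotate the TEV site. CBP binds calmodulin in the presence of calcium, so the tag lends itself to affinity capture, with TEV cleavage available to remove it. Transcripts are terminated by an SV40 polyadenylation signal.

A separate cassette places puromycin N-acetyltransferase under the human ubiquitin C promoter with a synthetic poly(A) signal, allowing selection of transfected mammalian cells. β-globin insulator elements, bacterial rrnG and T7 terminators and an additional synthetic poly(A) signal flank the units, presumably to limit transcriptional read-through and interference between them. E is a small viroporin involved in virion assembly, and the construct suits expression, localisation or interaction studies of this protein in mammalian cells, although the record states no purpose beyond mammalian expression.
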