Addgene plasmid #152175: pGBW-m4133738
Purpose: Mammalian expression plasmid for SARS-CoV-2 E (envelope)
Depositing lab: Ginkgo Bioworks & Benjie Chen. Depositing organization: Ginkgo Bioworks.
Backbone
  Vector backbone: pTwist_CMV_Puro_6
  Backbone size w/o insert (bp): 6080
  Vector type: Mammalian Expression
  Selectable markers: Puromycin
Growth in bacteria
  Bacterial resistance: Ampicillin, 100 μg/mL
  Growth temperature: 37°C
  Growth strain: DH5alpha
  Copy number: High Copy
Gene/Insert
  Gene/Insert name: SARS-CoV-2 E (envelope) (alt names: envelope protein; E protein)
  Species: Severe acute respiratory syndrome coronavirus 2
  Insert size (bp): 221
  Mutation: wt
  Entrez Gene: E (a.k.a. GU280_gp04)
  Promoter: CMV
  Tag / fusion protein: Cleavable TEV;CBP (C terminal on backbone)
  Cloning method: Unknown
Resource information
  A portion of this plasmid was derived from a plasmid made by: GinkgoBioworks
Depositor comments: NCBI reference sequence: YP_009724392.1
How to cite: pGBW-m4133738 was a gift from Ginkgo Bioworks & Benjie Chen (Addgene plasmid # 152175 ; http://n2t.net/addgene:152175 ; RRID:Addgene_152175)
